>Addgene plasmid #202367 | Talin-T46-Nterminal-EGFP | addgene full sequence | sequence record 402913 | Addgene NGS Result
TTATTAATAGTAATCAATTACGGGGTCATTAGTTCATAGCCCATATATGGAGTTCCGCGTTACATAACTT
ACGGTAAATGGCCCGCCTGGCTGACCGCCCAACGACCCCCGCCCATTGACGTCAATAATGACGTATGTTC
CCATAGTAACGCCAATAGGGACTTTCCATTGACGTCAATGGGTGGAGTATTTACGGTAAACTGCCCACTT
GGCAGTACATCAAGTGTATCATATGCCAAGTACGCCCCCTATTGACGTCAATGACGGTAAATGGCCCGCC
TGGCATTATGCCCAGTACATGACCTTATGGGACTTTCCTACTTGGCAGTACATCTACGTATTAGTCATCG
CTATTACCATGGTGATGCGGTTTTGGCAGTACATCAATGGGCGTGGATAGCGGTTTGACTCACGGGGATT
TCCAAGTCTCCACCCCATTGACGTCAATGGGAGTTTGTTTTGGCACCAAAATCAACGGGACTTTCCAAAA
TGTCGTAACAACTCCGCCCCATTGACGCAAATGGGCGGTAGGCGTGTACGGTGGGAGGTCTATATAAGCA
GAGCTGGTTTAGTGAACCGTCAGATCCGCTAGCGCTACCGATCGCCACCATGGTGAGCAAGGGCGAGGAG
CTGTTCACCGGGGTGGTGCCCATCCTGGTCGAGCTGGACGGCGACGTAAACGGCCACAAGTTCAGCGTGT
CCGGCGAGGGCGAGGGCGATGCCACCTACGGCAAGCTGACCCTGAAGTTCATCTGCACCACCGGCAAGCT
GCCCGTGCCCTGGCCCACCCTCGTGACCACCCTGACCTACGGCGTGCAGTGCTTCAGCCGCTACCCCGAC
CACATGAAGCAGCACGACTTCTTCAAGTCCGCCATGCCCGAAGGCTACGTCCAGGAGCGCACCATCTTCT
TCAAGGACGACGGCAACTACAAGACCCGCGCCGAGGTGAAGTTCGAGGGCGACACCCTGGTGAACCGCAT
CGAGCTGAAGGGCATCGACTTCAAGGAGGACGGCAACATCCTGGGGCACAAGCTGGAGTACAACTACAAC
AGCCACAACGTCTATATCATGGCCGACAAGCAGAAGAACGGCATCAAGGTGAACTTCAAGATCCGCCACA
ACATCGAGGACGGCAGCGTGCAGCTCGCCGACCACTACCAGCAGAACACCCCCATCGGCGACGGCCCCGT
GCTGCTGCCCGACAACCACTACCTGAGCACCCAGTCCGCCCTGAGCAAAGACCCCAACGAGAAGCGCGAT
CACATGGTCCTGCTGGAGTTCGTGACCGCCGCCGGGATCACTCTCGGCATGGACGAGCTGTACAAGTCCG
GACTCAGATCTCGAGCTCAAGCTAGCTTCGAATTCGCAGAAGCTGCCACCATGGTTGCGCTTTCGCTGAA
GATTAGCATTGGGAATGTGGTGAAGACGATGCAATTTGAGCCATCTACCATGGTGTACGACGCCTGCCGC
ATGATTCGTGAGCGGATCCCAGAGGCCCTGGCTGGCCCTCCCAACGACTTTGGGCTCTTTCTGTCAGATG
ATGACCCCAAAAAAGGCATCTGGCTAGAGGCTGGGAAAGCTTTGGACTACTACATGCTCCGAAATGGGGA
CACCATGGAGTACAGAAAAAAGCAGAGACCCCTGAAGATACGGATGTTAGACGGAACGGTGAAGACTATC
ATGGTGGATGACTCCAAGACCGTCACAGACATGCTCATGACCATTTGTGCCCGAATTGGTATCACCAACC
ATGATGAGTATTCACTGGTTCGAGAGCTGATGGAAGAAAAGAAAGATGAGGGGACAGGGACCCTGAGAAA
AGACAAGACCCTACTGCGAGATGAAAAGAAGATGGAGAAGCTAAAGCAGAAGTTGCACACAGACGATGAG
TTGAACTGGCTGGACCATGGGCGGACACTGAGGGAACAGGGAGTGGAAGAGCATGAGACGTTGCTGCTGC
GGAGAAAGTTCTTCTACTCAGACCAGAATGTGGATTCCCGAGACCCTGTACAGCTGAACCTTCTCTATGT
GCAGGCACGAGATGACATCCTGAATGGCTCCCATCCTGTCTCCTTTGACAAGGCCTGTGAATTTGCAGGC
TTCCAGTGCCAGATCCAGTTTGGACCTCACAATGAACAGAAGCACAAGGCTGGCTTCCTTGACCTGAAGG
ACTTCCTGCCCAAGGAGTATGTGAAGCAGAAGGGAGAGCGTAAGATCTTTCAGGCACACAAGAATTGTGG
GCAGATGAGTGAAATTGAGGCCAAGGTACGCTACGTGAAGCTGGCCCGTTCCCTCAAGACTTACGGTGTC
TCCTTCTTCCTAGTCAAGGAAAAGATGAAGGGGAAGAATAAACTGGTGCCCAGGCTGTTGGGCATCACTA
AGGAGTGTGTGATGCGTGTGGATGAGAAGACCAAGGAGGTGATTCAGGAATGGAGCCTCACCAACATCAA
ACGCTGGGCTGCCTCTCCCAAGAGCTTTACTCTGGACTTTGGAGACTATCAGGATGGCTACTACTCAGTA
CAGACGACAGAAGGCGAGCAGATCGCACAGCTCATTGCTGGCTACATAGATATCATCCTTAAGAAGAAAA
AAAGCAAGGACCATTTTGGGCTGGAGGGAGATGAAGAGTCTACTATGTTGGAGGACTCAGTGTCTCCCAA
AAAGTCAACAGTCCTTCAGCAGCAGTACAACCGAGTGGGGAAAGTGGAGCACGGCTCTGTGGCTCTGCCA
GCCATCATGCGCTCTGGAGCCTCTGGTCCTGAGAATTTCCAGGTGGGGAGCATGCCACCTGCCCAGCAGC
AGATCACCAGTGGCCAGATGCACCGAGGACACATGCCACCTCTGACTTCAGCCCAGCAGGCGCTCACTGG
AACCATTAACTCCAGCATGCAGGCTGTGCAGGCTGCCCAGGCCACTCTGGATGACTTTGAGACTCTACCC
CCTCTTGGCCAGGATGCTGCCTCCAAAGCTTGGCGTAAGAACAAGATGGATGAATCAAAGCATGAGATCC
ACTCCCAGGTAGATGCCATCACAGCTGGCACTGCCTCTGTGGTAAACCTGACAGCAGGAGATCCTGCAGA
GACAGACTATACAGCAGTGGGCTGTGCAGTCACCACCATCTCTTCCAACCTGACGGAGATGTCCCGTGGG
GTGAAGCTATTGGCTGCCCTGCTGGAGGATGAAGGCGGCAATGGCCGGCCCCTTCTGCAAGCAGCAAAGG
GCCTTGCAGGGGCTGTGTCGGAACTGCTTCGCAGTGCTCAGCCCGCCAGCGCTGAGCCTCGTCAGAACCT
GCTGCAGGCAGCCGGGAACGTGGGCCAGGCCAGTGGGGAGCTGTTGCAGCAAATTGGGGAAAGTGACACT
GACCCCCACTTCCAGGATGTTCTAATGCAGCTAGCAAACGCAGTGGCAAGTGCTGCAGCCGCCCTGGTCC
TCAAGGCCAAGAGTGTGGCCCAGCGCACAGAGGATTCCGGGCTTCAGACCCAAGTGATTGCTGCAGCTAC
GCAATGTGCTCTGTCCACTTCCCAGCTGGTGGCCTGTACCAAGGTGGTAGCACCTACAATCAGCTCACCT
GTGTGCCAAGAACAGCTAGTCGAGGCTGGGCGACTGGTGGCCAAAGCTGTGGAGGGCTGTGTGTCTGCCT
CGCAAGCAGCTACAGAAGATGGACAGCTGCTTCGAGGGGTAGGAGCAGCAGCCACGGCTGTCACCCAGGC
CCTCAATGAGCTGCTGCAGCACGTGAAGGCCCACGCCACCGGAGCTGGGCCTGCCGGTCGGTATGACCAA
GCCACTGATACCATCCTCACCGTCACTGAAAACATCTTCAGCTCCATGGGTGATGCTGGGGAGATGGTGC
GCCAGGCCCGCATCCTGGCCCAAGCCACCTCAGACCTGGTCAATGCTATCAAGGCCGATGCTGAGGGGGA
GAGTGATCTGGAGAACTCTAGAAAGCTCCTGAGTGCTGCCAAGATCCTCGCTGATGCCACCGCCAAGATG
GTGGAGGCGGCCAAGGGAGCAGCCGCCCACCCTGACAGTGAGGAACAGCAGCAGCGACTGCGTGAAGCAG
CTGAGGGGCTTCGCATGGCCACCAATGCAGCTGCGCAGAACGCCATCAAGAAGGAGTGGGTGGACCCAGA
GGACCCTACTGTCATTGCTGAGAATGAGCTCTTGGGAGCCGCAGCCGCCATCGAGGCTGCAGCCAAGAAG
CTGGAGCAGCTGAAGCCCAGGGCCAAACCCAAGGAGGCGGATGAGTCCTTGAACTTTGAGGAACAAATCC
TAGAAGCTGCCAAGTCCATCGCTGCAGCCACCAGTGCACTGGTAAAGGCTGCGTCAGCAGCCCAGAGGGA
GCTGGTGGCTCAAGGAAAGGTGGGCGCCATTCCAGCCAATGCACTGGATGATGGGCAGTGGTCGCAGGGC
CTCATTTCCGCTGCCCGTATGGTGGCTGCGGCCACCAACAATCTGTGTGAAGCAGCTAACGCAGCTGTCC
AGGGCCATGCTAGCCAGGAGAAACTCATTTCCTCAGCCAAGCAAGTAGCTGCCTCCACAGCTCAGCTCCT
GGTAGCTTGCAAGGTCAAAGCAGATCAGGACTCTGAGGCAATGAAACGGCTCCAGGCTGCTGGCAATGCA
GTGAAGAGGGCCTCAGATAACCTGGTAAAGGCGGCCCAGAAAGCTGCAGCCTTCGAAGACCAGGAGAATG
AGACGGTGGTGGTGAAGGAGAAAATGGTTGGGGGCATTGCCCAGATTATCGCAGCACAGGAAGAGATGCT
TCGGAAGGAACGAGAGCTGGAAGAGGCTCGGAAAAAGCTCGCCCAGATCCGGCAGCAGCAGTACAAGTTC
TTGCCTTCAGAGCTTCGAGACGAGCACTAAAAAACCGGTGTATTTAATGCAGACCCAGCCCAGAGACTGT
GCCTGCCACTACCAAAGCCTTCTGGGCTGCTCAGGACCCAAGCTGCCCAACCCCAGCACTCCCCCAAAGT
GCCTGCCAAACCCTGGGCCTGGCCCTGCCCAGTCCCACTGCAAGCCGTGTCCTCTCCCTGACTCCCAAGT
GCCTTTGCACCCTAGGGCCCCTAAGTGCCTGCCCCCCTCCAGAGTATTAACGCTCCAAGAGTATTATTAA
TGCTGCCGTACCTCAGTTTGAACCTGCCAGGGCCCCAGCTGCTCCAGCCTGCCAGCAGCTTCCAGCCAGT
CCCCACGGCCACGTCAGCTCAACTCATCCCTTTTTGATACTATATCCCCTACCCAGCTACCTATGGGGCT
TGAGGGTTGTAAACCCAAACAGGTCAGACTCCCGGGATTCTGCAGTCGACGGTACCGCGGGCCCGGGATC
CACCGGATCTAGATAACTGATCATAATCAGCCATACCACATTTGTAGAGGTTTTACTTGCTTTAAAAAAC
CTCCCACACCTCCCCCTGAACCTGAAACATAAAATGAATGCAATTGTTGTTGTTAACTTGTTTATTGCAG
CTTATAATGGTTACAAATAAAGCAATAGCATCACAAATTTCACAAATAAAGCATTTTTTTCACTGCATTC
TAGTTGTGGTTTGTCCAAACTCATCAATGTATCTTAACGCGTAAATTGTAAGCGTTAATATTTTGTTAAA
ATTCGCGTTAAATTTTTGTTAAATCAGCTCATTTTTTAACCAATAGGCCGAAATCGGCAAAATCCCTTAT
AAATCAAAAGAATAGACCGAGATAGGGT
[37 nt withheld, positions 5699-5735]
AAAGAACGTGGACTCCAACGTCAAAGG
[49 nt withheld, positions 5763-5811]
T
[91 nt withheld, positions 5813-5903]
G
[124 nt withheld, positions 5905-6028]
CAGGTGGCACTTTTCGGGGAAATGTGCGCGGAACCCCTATTTGTTTATTTTTCTAAATACATTCAAATAT
GTATCCGCTCATGAGACAATAACCCTGATAAATGCTTCAATAATATTGAAAAAGGAAGAGTCCTGAGGCG
GAAAGAACCAGCTGTGGAATGTGTGTCAGTTAGGGTGTGGAAAGTCCCCAGGCTCCCCAGCAGGCAGAAG
TATGCAAAGCATGCATCTCAATTAGTCAGCAACCAGGTGTGGAAAGTCCCCAGGCTCCCCAGCAGGCAGA
AGTATGCAAAGCATGCATCTCAATTAGTCAGCAACCATAGTCCCGCCCCTAACTCCGCCCATCCCGCCCC
TAACTCCGCCCAGTTCCGCCCATTCTCCGCCCCATGGCTGACTAATTTTTTTTATTTATGCAGAGGCCGA
GGCCGCCTCGGCCTCTGAGCTATTCCAGAAGTAGTGAGGAGGCTTTTTTGGAGGCCTAGGCTTTTGCAAA
GATCGATCAAGAGACAGGATGAGGATCGTTTCGCATGATTGAACAAGATGGATTGCACGCAGGTTCTCCG
GCCGCTTGGGTGGAGAGGCTATTCGGCTATGACTGGGCACAACAGACAATCGGCTGCTCTGATGCCGCCG
TGTTCCGGCTGTCAGCGCAGGGGCGCCCGGTTCTTTTTGTCAAGACCGACCTGTCCGGTGCCCTGAATGA
ACTGCAAGACGAGGCAGCGCGGCTATCGTGGCTGGCCACGACGGGCGTTCCTTGCGCAGCTGTGCTCGAC
GTTGTCACTGAAGCGGGAAGGGACTGGCTGCTATTGGGCGAAGTGCCGGGGCAGGATCTCCTGTCATCTC
ACCTTGCTCCTGCCGAGAAAGTATCCATCATGGCTGATGCAATGCGGCGGCTGCATACGCTTGATCCGGC
TACCTGCCCATTCGACCACCAAGCGAAACATCGCATCGAGCGAGCACGTACTCGGATGGAAGCCGGTCTT
GTCGATCAGGATGATCTGGACGAAGAGCATCAGGGGCTCGCGCCAGCCGAACTGTTCGCCAGGCTCAAGG
CGAGCATGCCCGACGGCGAGGATCTCGTCGTGACCCATGGCGATGCCTGCTTGCCGAATATCATGGTGGA
AAATGGCCGCTTTTCTGGATTCATCGACTGTGGCCGGCTGGGTGTGGCGGACCGCTATCAGGACATAGCG
TTGGCTACCCGTGATATTGCTGAAGAGCTTGGCGGCGAATGGGCTGACCGCTTCCTCGTGCTTTACGGTA
TCGCCGCTCCCGATTCGCAGCGCATCGCCTTCTATCGCCTTCTTGACGAGTTCTTCTGAGCGGGACTCTG
GGGTTCGAAATGACCGACCAAGCGACGCCCAACCTGCCATCACGAGATTTCGATTCCACCGCCGCCTTCT
ATGAAAGGTTGGGCTTCGGAATCGTTTTCCGGGACGCCGGCTGGATGATCCTCCAGCGCGGGGATCTCAT
GCTGGAGTTCTTCGCCCACCCTAGGGGGAGGCTAACTGAAACACGGAAGGAGACAATACCGGAAGGAACC
CGCGCTATGACGGCAATAAAAAGACAGAATAAAACGCACGGTGTTGGGTCGTTTGTTCATAAACGCGGGG
TTCGGTCCCAGGGCTGGCACTCTGTCGATACCCCACCGAGACCCCATTGGGGCCAATACGCCCGCGTTTC
TTCCTTTTCCCCACCCCACCCCCCAAGTTCGGGTGAAGGCCCAGGGCTCGCAGCCAACGTCGGGGCGGCA
GGCCCTGCCATAGCCTCAGGTTACTCATATATACTTTAGATTGATTTAAAACTTCATTTTTAATTTAAAA
GGATCTAGGTGAAGATCCTTTTTGATAATCTCATGACCAAAATCCCTTAACGTGAGTTTTCGTTCCACTG
AGCGTCAGACCCCGTAGAAAAGATCAAAGGATCTTCTTGAGATCCTTTTTTTCTGCGCGTAATCTGCTGC
TTGCAAACAAAAAAACCACCGCTACCAGCGGTGGTTTGTTTGCCGGATCAAGAGCTACCAACTCTTTTTC
CGAAGGTAACTGGCTTCAGCAGAGCGCAGATACCAAATACTGTTCTTCTAGTGTAGCCGTAGTTAGGCCA
CCACTTCAAGAACTCTGTAGCACCGCCTACATACCTCGCTCTGCTAATCCTGTTACCAGTGGCTGCTGCC
AGTGGCGATAAGTCGTGTCTTACCGGGTTGGACTCAAGACGATAGTTACCGGATAAGGCGCAGCGGTCGG
GCTGAACGGGGGGTTCGTGCACACAGCCCAGCTTGGAGCGAACGACCTACACCGAACTGAGATACCTACA
GCGTGAGCTATGAGAAAGCGCCACGCTTCCCGAAGGGAGAAAGGCGGACAGGTATCCGGTAAGCGGCAGG
GTCGGAACAGGAGAGCGCACGAGGGAGCTTCCAGGGGGAAACGCCTGGTATCTTTATAGTCCTGTCGGGT
TTCGCCACCTCTGACTTGAGCGTCGATTTTTGTGATGCTCGTCAGGGGGGCGGAGCCTATGGAAAAACGC
CAGCAACGCGGCCTTTTTACGGTTCCTGGCCTTTTGCTGGCCTTTTGCTCACATGTTCTTTCCTGCGTTA
TCCCCTGATTCTGTGGATAACCGTATTACCGCCATGCATTAG
Features (pLannotate 1.2.2; 16 found; start..end, strand, type, name):
     58..361     +  enhancer       CMV enhancer: human cytomegalovirus immediate early enhancer
    362..565     +  promoter       CMV promoter: human cytomegalovirus (CMV) immediate early promoter
    610..1326    +  CDS            EGFP: EGFP is a basic (constitutively fluorescent) green fluorescent protein published in 1996, derived from Aequorea victoria. It is reported to be a rapidly-maturing weak dimer with moderate acid sensitivity.
   1327..1353    +  misc_feature   MCS (fragment): multiple cloning site
   1381..4341    +  CDS            TLN1 (fragment): TLN1_CHICK - Also known as TLN. Experimental evidence at protein level: Swiss-Prot protein existence level 1. Probably involved in connections of major cytoskeletal structures to the plasma membrane. Talin is a high molecular weight cytoskeletal protein concentrated at regions of cell-substratum contact and, in lymphocytes, at cell-cell contacts. From Gallus gallus (Chicken).
   5287..5321    +  misc_feature   MCS (fragment): multiple cloning site
   5338..5422    +  CDS            large T antigen (fragment): large T antigen from SV40 (simian virus 40)
   5445..5566    +  polyA_signal   SV40 poly(A) signal: SV40 polyadenylation signal
   5600..6028    -  rep_origin     f1 ori (sequence partly withheld): f1 bacteriophage origin of replication; arrow indicates direction of (+) strand synthesis
   6055..6159    +  promoter       AmpR promoter: bla
   6161..6518    +  promoter       SV40 promoter: SV40 enhancer and early promoter
   6553..7347    +  CDS            NeoR/KanR: aminoglycoside phosphotransferase from Tn5; aph(3')-II (or nptII); confers resistance to neomycin, kanamycin, and G418 (Geneticin®)
   7368..7520    +  CDS            ble (fragment): BLE_KLEPN - Experimental evidence at protein level: Swiss-Prot protein existence level 1. Binding protein with a strong affinity to the bleomycin family of antibiotics. Binds to CL990; an antimitotic-antibiotic compound. From Klebsiella pneumoniae.
   7579..7626    +  polyA_signal   HSV TK poly(A) signal: herpes simplex virus thymidine kinase polyadenylation signal (Cole and Stacy, 1985)
   7717..7733    -  polyA_signal   bGH poly(A) signal (fragment): bovine growth hormone polyadenylation signal
   7955..8543    +  rep_origin     ori: high-copy-number ColE1/pMB1/pBR322/pUC origin of replication
