[The description below was written by a language model from this plasmid's Addgene catalogue record and pLannotate feature annotations shown in this document.]
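Description:
Talin-T46-Nterminal-EGFP is a mammalian expression plasmid of about 8.7 kb built on a Clontech CMV-driven backbone. Its layout matches the EGFP-C-type fusion vectors, in which the fluorescent protein sits upstream of the cloning site. The human cytomegalovirus immediate-early enhancer and promoter drive an EGFP coding sequence. A short remnant of the multiple cloning site follows as a linker, and then comes a talin open reading frame, so EGFP is fused to the N-terminus of talin. An SV40 polyadenylation signal terminates the transcript.

The insert is recorded as EGFP-Talin(DeltaR4-12), a shortened talin lacking rod domains R4 through R12. The automated annotation matches roughly 3 kb of the insert to chicken talin-1 by protein similarity. This is only a best database hit, because the catalogue entry does not state the species of origin. The roughly 0.9 kb between that match and the downstream cloning-site remnant is unannotated and may contain the rest of the talin sequence.

In bacteria the plasmid replicates from a high-copy ColE1/pUC-type origin, and it also carries an f1 phage origin. A single Tn5 aminoglycoside phosphotransferase gene is placed behind tandem bacterial (bla) and SV40 early promoters and ends in an HSV TK poly(A) signal. It confers kanamycin resistance in E. coli and G418 resistance in mammalian cells. The short large T antigen, ble and bGH poly(A) hits are fragmentary backbone remnants rather than functional elements.

The associated work concerns how talin sets the nanoscale architecture of focal adhesions. The construct is therefore suited to fluorescence imaging of a truncated talin whose N-terminal end is marked by EGFP.
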