Addgene plasmid #202367: Talin-T46-Nterminal-EGFP
Purpose: EGFP-Talin(DeltaR4-12)
Depositing lab: Pakorn Kanchanawong. Depositing organization: National University of Singapore. Publication: Talin determines the nanoscale architecture of focal adhesions. Liu J, Wang Y, Goh WI, Goh H, Baird MA, Ruehland S, Teo S, Bate N, Critchley DR, Davidson MW, Kanchanawong P. Proc Natl Acad Sci U S A. 2015 Sep 1;112(35):E4864-73. doi: 10.1073/pnas.1512025112. Epub 2015 Aug 17. PubMed 26283369.
Backbone
  Vector backbone: pCMV
  Backbone manufacturer: Clontech
  Vector type: Mammalian Expression
  Selectable markers: Neomycin (select with G418)
Growth in bacteria
  Bacterial resistance: Kanamycin, 50 μg/mL
  Growth temperature: 37°C
  Growth strain: DH5alpha
  Copy number: Unknown
Gene/Insert
  Gene/Insert name: EGFP-Talin(DeltaR4-12)
Terms and licenses: Academic/Nonprofit Terms; Industry Terms: Not Available to Industry
How to cite: Talin-T46-Nterminal-EGFP was a gift from Pakorn Kanchanawong (Addgene plasmid # 202367 ; http://n2t.net/addgene:202367 ; RRID:Addgene_202367)
